>Addgene plasmid #220847 | pTMB400_ZFcharm_Prnp_DPM | addgene full sequence | sequence record 437221 | Addgene NGS Result
CCTGCAGGCAGCTGCGCGCTCGCTCGCTCACTGAGGCCGCCCGGGCGTCGGGCGACCTTTGGTCGCCCGG
CCTCAGTGAGCGAGCGAGCGCGCAGAGAGGGAGTGGCCAACTCCATCACTAGGGGTTCCTGCGGCCTACT
AGTGGATCAGCAGACCGATTCTGGGCTCTAGAGGGCAGAGCGCACATCGCCCACAGTCCCCGAGAAGTTG
GGGGGAGGGGTCGGCAATTGAACCGGTGCCTAGAGAAGGTGGCGCGGGGTAAACTGGGAAAGTGATGTCG
TGTACTGGCTCCGCCTTTTTCCCGAGGGTGGGGGAGAACCGTATATAAGTGCAGTAGTCGCCGTGAACGT
TCTTTTTCGCAACGGGTTTGCCGCCAGAACACAGAGGTGTCGTGAGCTGGATCCGGATCAGCAGACCGAT
TCTGGGCCAGCGCCACCATGGCCAGGACCAAACAAACTGCCAGAAAGAGCACCGGGGGGAAAGCGCCCCG
AAAACAGCTGGCGACCAAAGCAGCCCGCAAAAGCGCACCGGGAGGTGCAAGCAGTGGGGCAGGAAGTTCC
TCAGGAGGAAGTGCGGCGGGATCCGGAAGCGGTGGCGCATCAAGTGGCGCCGCAAGTAGCAGTGCCGGGT
CCGCAGCTGGCTCCGGGTCCTCCCCTGTTGAGATCTACAAGACCGTGTCCGCCTGGAAGCGGCAGCCAAT
CAGAGTGCTGAGCCTGTTCGGCAATATTGACAAGGAACTGAAGTCTCTGGGCTTCCTGGAAAGCGGCAGC
CACAGCGAGGGCGGCACACTGAAGTACGTGGAAGATGTGACCAACGTGGTGCGGAGAGATGTGGAAAAGT
GGGGACCTTTCGACCTGCTGTACGGCAGCACCCAGCCTCTGGGCGGAAGCTGCGACAGGTGTCCTGGCTG
GTACATGTTCCAATTTCATAGAATCCTGCAGTACGCCAGACCTAGACAGGAGTCTCAGCCCTTCTTCTGG
ATCTTCATGGATAACCTGCTGCTCACAGAGGACGACCAGATGACCACCGTGCGGTTCCTGCAAACAGAGG
CCGTCACCCTGCGCGACGTGAGATCTAGAGTGCTGCAGAACGCCGTCCGGGTGTGGAGCAACATCCCCGG
TCTTAAAAGCAAGCACGAGGCTCTGTCCCCAAAAGAGGAAGAGAGCCTGCAGGGCCACGTGCGGACCAGA
TCTAAGCTGGCCGCTCCTAAAGTGGACCCCCTGGTGAAGAACTGCCTGCTGCCTCTGAGAGAGTACTTTA
AGTATTTCAGCCAGAGCAGCCTGCCCCTGGGAGGACCTAGCAGCGGCGCCCCACCTCCAAGCGGAGGCTC
TCCAGCTGGCAGCCCTACCAGCACAGAGGAAGGCACAAGCGAGAGCGCCACACCTGAGAGCGGCCCTGGC
ACCTCCACCGAGCCCAGCGAGGGCTCTGCCCCTGGCAGCCCCGCCGGAAGCCCCACCTCTACAGAAGAAG
GCACCAGCACAGAGCCTTCTGAAGGCTCTGCCCCTGGAACATCCACCGAGCCTAGCGAGAAGCGGACTGC
CGATGGATCTGAGTTTGAGAGCCCTAAGAAAAAAAGAAAGGTTGGAGTGCCTGCTGCTATGGCCGAGAGA
CCATTTCAGTGCAGAATCTGCATGCGCAATTTCAGCACCAGCGGAAATCTCACAAGACACATCCGGACCC
ATACCGGCGAGAAGCCCTTTGCCTGCGATATCTGCGGCAGAAAGTTCGCTCTGTCTCAGGACCTGAACCG
GCACACCAAGATCCACACACACCCCAGAGCCCCTATCCCCAAGCCTTTCCAGTGCCGGATTTGCATGCGG
AACTTCAGCGACAGGTCCGCCCTGAGCAGACATATCAGAACACACACCGGCGAAAAGCCTTTCGCCTGTG
ATATCTGTGGCAGAAAGTTCGCCCGGAACGACGACAGAAAAAAGCACACAAAGATCCACACCGGATCTCA
GAAACCTTTCCAATGTAGAATCTGCATGAGAAACTTCAGCCAGAGCGGCAACCTGGCCAGACACATCCGG
ACCCACACAGGCGAAAAGCCTTTCGCCTGTGATATCTGCGGCCGGAAATTCGCCCAGAGAATCGACCTGA
CCCGGCACACCAAGATCCACCTGAGACAGAAGGACGCCGCCAGAGGCAGCGGCGGCGACGCCAAGAGCCT
GACCGCCTGGTCCAAGAGGACCGCCGACGGCAGCGAGTTCGAGCCCAAGAAAAAGCGGAAGGTGTCCGGC
TCTGAAACCCCTGGCACAAGCGAGTCTGCTACACCTGAGTCCTATCCCTATGACGTGCCCGATTATGCCT
GATAGAATTCGCTTATCGATAATCAACCTCTGGATTACAAAATTTGTGAAAGATTGACTGGTATTCTTAA
CTATGTTGCTCCTTTTACGCTATGTGGATACGCTGCTTTAATGCCTTTGTATCATGCTATTGCTTCCCGT
ATGGCTTTCATTTTCTCCTCCTTGTATAAATCCTGGTTGCTGTCTCTTTATGAGGAGTTGTGGCCCGTTG
TCAGGCAACGTGGCGTGGTGTGCACTGTGTTTGCTGACGCAACCCCCACTGGTTGGGGCATTGCCACCAC
CTGTCAGCTCCTTTCCGGGACTTTCGCTTTCCCCCTCCCTATTGCCACGGCGGAACTCATCGCCGCCTGC
CTTGCCCGCTGCTGGACAGGGGCTCGGCTGTTGGGCACTGACAATTCCGTGGTGTTGTCGGGGAAATCAT
CGTCCTTTCCTTGGCTGCTCGCCTATGTTGCCACCTGGATTCTGCGCGGGACGTCCTTCTGCTACGTCCC
TTCGGCCCTCAATCCAGCGGACCTTCCTTCCCGCGGCCTGCTGCCGGCTCTGCGGCCTCTTCCGCGTCTT
CGCCTTCGCCCTCAGACGAGTCGGATCTCCCTTTGGGCCGCCTCCCCGCATCGATACCGAGCGCTGCTCG
AGAGATCTAATAAAATATCTTTATTTTCATTACATCTGTGTGTTGGTTTTTTGTGTGGCGGCCGCTAGTG
GCAGCACCAGCTCAGGGCTGGAGGTGGTGGCTCCTGAGGGTACCTCAGCCCCAGGTGGTGGCCCGGGAAC
CCTGGATGACAGTGCCACCATTTGCCGTGTCTGCCAGAAGCCAGGCGATCTGGTTATGTGCAACCAGTGT
GAGTTTTGTTTCCACCTGGACTGTCACCTGCCGGCCCTGCAGGATGTACCAGGGGAGGAGTGGAGCTGCT
CACTCTGCCATGTGCTCCCTGACCTGAAGGAGGAGGATGGCAGCCTCAGCCTGGATGGTGCAGACAGCAC
TGGCGTGGTGGCCAAGCTCTCACCAGCCAACCAGCGGAAATGTGAGCGTGTACTGCTGGCCCTATTCTGT
CACGAACCCTGCCGCCCCCTGCATCAGCTGGCTACCGACTCCACCTTCTCCCTGGACCAGCCCGGTGGCA
CCCTGGATCTGACCCTGATCCGTGCCCGCCTCCAGGAGAAGTTGTCACCTCCCTACAGCTCCCCACAGGA
GTTTGCCCAGGATGTGGGCCGCATGTTCAAGCAATTCAACAAGTTAACTGAGGACAAGGCAGACGTGCAG
TCCATCATCGGCCTGCAGCGCTTCTTCGAGACGCGCATGAACGAGGCCTTCGGTGACACCAAGTTCTCTG
CTGTGCTGGTGGAGCCCCCGCCGATGAGCCTGCCTGGTGCTGGCCTGAGTTCCCAGGAGCTGTCTGGTGG
CCCTGGTGATGGCCCCTGCCCAACTTTAAGCTTGCAGGAACCCCTAGTGATGGAGTTGGCCACTCCCTCT
CTGCGCGCTCGCTCGCTCACTGAGGCCGGGCGACCAAAGGTCGCCCGACGCCCGGGCTTTGCCCGGGCGG
CCTCAGTGAGCGAGCGAGCGCGCAGCTGCCTGCAGGGGCGCCTGATGCGGTATTTTCTCCTTACGCATCT
GTGCGGTATTTCACACCGCATA
[95 nt withheld, positions 3943-4037]
T
[46 nt withheld, positions 4039-4084]
C
[141 nt withheld, positions 4086-4226]
CCTTTGACGTTGGAGTCCACGTTCTTT
[37 nt withheld, positions 4254-4290]
ACTCTATCTCGGGCTATTCTTTTGATTTATAAGGGATTTTGCCGATTTCGGTCTATTGGTTAAAAAATGA
GCTGATTTAACAAAAATTTAACGCGAATTTTAACAAAATATTAACGTTTACAATTTTATGGTGCACTCTC
AGTACAATCTGCTCTGATGCCGCATAGTTAAGCCAGCCCCGACACCCGCCAACACCCGCTGACGCGCCCT
GACGGGCTTGTCTGCTCCCGGCATCCGCTTACAGACAAGCTGTGACCGTCTCCGGGAGCTGCATGTGTCA
GAGGTTTTCACCGTCATCACCGAAACGCGCGAGACGAAAGGGCCTCGTGATACGCCTATTTTTATAGGTT
AATGTCATGATAATAATGGTTTCTTAGACGTCAGGTGGCACTTTTCGGGGAAATGTGCGCGGAACCCCTA
TTTGTTTATTTTTCTAAATACATTCAAATATGTATCCGCTCATGAGACAATAACCCTGATAAATGCTTCA
ATAATATTGAAAAAGGAAGAGTATGAGTATTCAACATTTCCGTGTCGCCCTTATTCCCTTTTTTGCGGCA
TTTTGCCTTCCTGTTTTTGCTCACCCAGAAACGCTGGTGAAAGTAAAAGATGCTGAAGATCAGTTGGGTG
CACGAGTGGGTTACATCGAACTGGATCTCAACAGCGGTAAGATCCTTGAGAGTTTTCGCCCCGAAGAACG
TTTTCCAATGATGAGCACTTTTAAAGTTCTGCTATGTGGCGCGGTATTATCCCGTATTGACGCCGGGCAA
GAGCAACTCGGTCGCCGCATACACTATTCTCAGAATGACTTGGTTGAGTACTCACCAGTCACAGAAAAGC
ATCTTACGGATGGCATGACAGTAAGAGAATTATGCAGTGCTGCCATAACCATGAGTGATAACACTGCGGC
CAACTTACTTCTGACAACGATCGGAGGACCGAAGGAGCTAACCGCTTTTTTGCACAACATGGGGGATCAT
GTAACTCGCCTTGATCGTTGGGAACCGGAGCTGAATGAAGCCATACCAAACGACGAGCGTGACACCACGA
TGCCTGTAGCAATGGCAACAACGTTGCGCAAACTATTAACTGGCGAACTACTTACTCTAGCTTCCCGGCA
ACAATTAATAGACTGGATGGAGGCGGATAAAGTTGCAGGACCACTTCTGCGCTCGGCCCTTCCGGCTGGC
TGGTTTATTGCTGATAAATCTGGAGCCGGTGAGCGTGGAAGCCGCGGTATCATTGCAGCACTGGGGCCAG
ATGGTAAGCCCTCCCGTATCGTAGTTATCTACACGACGGGGAGTCAGGCAACTATGGATGAACGAAATAG
ACAGATCGCTGAGATAGGTGCCTCACTGATTAAGCATTGGTAACTGTCAGACCAAGTTTACTCATATATA
CTTTAGATTGATTTAAAACTTCATTTTTAATTTAAAAGGATCTAGGTGAAGATCCTTTTTGATAATCTCA
TGACCAAAATCCCTTAACGTGAGTTTTCGTTCCACTGAGCGTCAGACCCCGTAGAAAAGATCAAAGGATC
TTCTTGAGATCCTTTTTTTCTGCGCGTAATCTGCTGCTTGCAAACAAAAAAACCACCGCTACCAGCGGTG
GTTTGTTTGCCGGATCAAGAGCTACCAACTCTTTTTCCGAAGGTAACTGGCTTCAGCAGAGCGCAGATAC
CAAATACTGTTCTTCTAGTGTAGCCGTAGTTAGGCCACCACTTCAAGAACTCTGTAGCACCGCCTACATA
CCTCGCTCTGCTAATCCTGTTACCAGTGGCTGCTGCCAGTGGCGATAAGTCGTGTCTTACCGGGTTGGAC
TCAAGACGATAGTTACCGGATAAGGCGCAGCGGTCGGGCTGAACGGGGGGTTCGTGCACACAGCCCAGCT
TGGAGCGAACGACCTACACCGAACTGAGATACCTACAGCGTGAGCTATGAGAAAGCGCCACGCTTCCCGA
AGGGAGAAAGGCGGACAGGTATCCGGTAAGCGGCAGGGTCGGAACAGGAGAGCGCACGAGGGAGCTTCCA
GGGGGAAACGCCTGGTATCTTTATAGTCCTGTCGGGTTTCGCCACCTCTGACTTGAGCGTCGATTTTTGT
GATGCTCGTCAGGGGGGCGGAGCCTATGGAAAAACGCCAGCAACGCGGCCTTTTTACGGTTCCTGGCCTT
TTGCTGGCCTTTTGCTCACATGT
Features (pLannotate 1.2.2; 18 found; start..end, strand, type, name):
     12..39      +  repeat_region  AAV2 ITR (fragment): inverted terminal repeat of adeno-associated virus serotype 2 inverted
     68..95      +  repeat_region  AAV2 ITR (fragment): inverted terminal repeat of adeno-associated virus serotype 2 inverted
    173..384     +  promoter       EF-1α core promoter: core promoter for human elongation factor EF-1α
    438..530     +  CDS            H31_BOVIN (fragment): Experimental evidence at protein level: Swiss-Prot protein existence level 1. Core component of nucleosome. Nucleosomes wrap and compact DNA into chromatin, limiting DNA accessibility to the cellular machineries which require DNA as a template. Histones thereby play a central role in transcription regulation, DNA repair, DNA replication and chromosomal stability. DNA accessibility is regulated via a complex set of post-translational modifications of histones, also called histone code, and nucleosome remodeling. From Bos taurus (Bovine).
    654..1289    +  CDS            Dnmt3l (fragment): DNM3L_MOUSE - Experimental evidence at protein level: Swiss-Prot protein existence level 1. Catalytically inactive regulatory factor of DNA methyltransferases that can either promote or inhibit DNA methylation depending on the context (PubMed:11719692, PubMed:15318244, PubMed:15671018, PubMed:24074865). Essential for the function of DNMT3A and DNMT3B: activates DNMT3A and DNMT3B by binding to their catalytic domain (PubMed:15671018). Acts by accelerating the binding of DNA and S-adenosyl-L-methionine (AdoMet) to the methyltransferases and dissociates from the complex after DNA binding to the m
   1318..1455    +  CDS            MIXL1 (fragment): MIXL1_HUMAN - Also known as MIXL. Experimental evidence at protein level: Swiss-Prot protein existence level 1. Transcription factor that play a central role in proper axial mesendoderm morphogenesis and endoderm formation. Required for efficient differentiation of cells from the primitive streak stage to blood, by acting early in the recruitment and/or expansion of mesodermal progenitors to the hemangioblastic and hematopoietic lineages. Also involved in the morphogenesis of the heart and the gut during embryogenesis. Acts as a negative regulator of brachyury expression (By similarity). From
   2022..2043    +  CDS            ZFHD1 (DNA binding domain) (fragment): composite human DNA-binding domain composed of domains from the transcription factors Zif268 and Oct-1 (Pomerantz et al., 1995)
   2331..2919    +  misc_feature   WPRE: woodchuck hepatitis virus posttranscriptional regulatory element
   2949..2997    +  polyA_signal   poly(A) signal: synthetic polyadenylation signal
   2998..3726    +  CDS            TRIM28 (fragment): TIF1B_HUMAN - Also known as KAP1, RNF96, TIF1B. Experimental evidence at protein level: Swiss-Prot protein existence level 1. (Microbial infection) Plays a critical role in the shutdown of lytic gene expression during the early stage of herpes virus 8 primary infection. This inhibition is mediated through interaction with herpes virus 8 protein LANA1. From Homo sapiens (Human).
   3746..3886    +  repeat_region  AAV2 ITR: inverted terminal repeat of adeno-associated virus serotype 2 inverted
   3891..3942    -  misc_feature   bom (fragment): basis of mobility region from pBR322
   3961..4416    +  rep_origin     f1 ori (sequence partly withheld): f1 bacteriophage origin of replication; arrow indicates direction of (+) strand synthesis
   4417..4466    -  misc_feature   bom (fragment): basis of mobility region from pBR322
   4568..4603    -  CDS            rop (fragment): Rop protein, which maintains plasmids at low copy number; rop
   4698..4802    +  promoter       AmpR promoter: bla
   4803..5663    +  CDS            AmpR: β-lactamase; bla; confers resistance to ampicillin, carbenicillin, and related antibiotics
   5834..6422    +  rep_origin     ori: high-copy-number ColE1/pMB1/pBR322/pUC origin of replication
