[The description below was written by a language model from this plasmid's Addgene catalogue record and pLannotate feature annotations shown in this document.]
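Description:
pTMB400_ZFcharm_Prnp_DPM is an AAV transfer (genome) plasmid for mammalian expression, about 6.5 kb in total, that carries a compact epigenetic editor called ZFcharm directed at Prnp, the prion protein gene. It is maintained in bacteria through a high-copy ColE1/pUC-type origin with ampicillin selection (AmpR under its own bla promoter). The backbone also holds an f1 phage origin and remnants of pBR322 bom and rop sequences. AAV2 inverted terminal repeats flank the payload so that it can be packaged into recombinant AAV. The annotation finds one full ITR on the right and only short ITR fragments on the left, which is a common result of automated matching to these repeat-rich elements.

Between the ITRs, the EFS promoter (annotated as the EF-1α core promoter) drives the 1,875 bp ZFcharm open reading frame. This is followed by a WPRE, which enhances transcript stability and expression, and a synthetic poly(A) signal. Homology hits within the coding region include a histone H3 fragment near the N-terminus, a large Dnmt3l-like segment (a catalytically inactive cofactor that stimulates DNMT3A/B), and a short match to a zinc-finger DNA-binding domain, consistent with a zinc-finger protein providing the Prnp targeting. A MIXL1-like hit is also reported, though its role is not stated. The catalogue lists human and Apodemus sylvaticus as source species and a C-terminal HA tag. A TRIM28 fragment annotated downstream of the poly(A) signal lies outside the expression unit, and its purpose is not given in the record.

"DPM" refers to a double perfect-match self-silencing binding site, meaning target sites in the vector that let the editor shut off its own expression. Their position is not annotated. The construct is intended for AAV-mediated epigenetic silencing of prion protein in the brain.
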