Addgene plasmid #220847: pTMB400_ZFcharm_Prnp_DPM
Purpose: AAV genome expressing ZFcharm targeting Prnp; double perfect match self-silencing binding site
Depositing lab: Jonathan Weissman. Depositing organization: Whitehead Institute for Biomedical Research. Publication: Brainwide silencing of prion protein by AAV-mediated delivery of an engineered compact epigenetic editor. Neumann EN, Bertozzi TM, Wu E, Serack F, Harvey JW, Brauer PP, Pirtle CP, Coffey A, Howard M, Kamath N, Lenz K, Guzman K, Raymond MH, Khalil AS, Deverman BE, Minikel EV, Vallabh SM, Weissman JS. Science. 2024 Jun 28;384(6703):ado7082. doi: 10.1126/science.ado7082. Epub 2024 Jun 28. PubMed 38935715.
Backbone
  Vector backbone: AAV expression plasmid
  Backbone size w/o insert (bp): 4608
  Vector type: Mammalian Expression, AAV
Growth in bacteria
  Bacterial resistance: Ampicillin, 100 μg/mL
  Growth temperature: 37°C
  Growth strain: NEB Stable
  Copy number: High Copy
Gene/Insert
  Gene/Insert name: ZFcharm
  Species: H. sapiens (human); Apodemus sylvaticus
  Insert size (bp): 1875
  Mutation: N/A
  Promoter: EFS
  Tag / fusion protein: HAtag (C terminal on backbone)
  Cloning method: Gibson Cloning
  Sequencing primers: 5′ ctgggaaagtgatgtcgtgtac; 3′ ggatacgctgctttaatgcc
Terms and licenses: Academic/Nonprofit Terms; Industry Terms: Not Available to Industry
How to cite: pTMB400_ZFcharm_Prnp_DPM was a gift from Jonathan Weissman (Addgene plasmid # 220847 ; http://n2t.net/addgene:220847 ; RRID:Addgene_220847)
